Addgene plasmid #129895: pRDAX-210 N-Tag miRFP670[2] L10 FRB EGFP
Purpose: PPI (BiFC/TriFC) assay vector
Depositing lab: Gary Lewin. Depositing organization: Max-Delbrueck-Centrum fuer Molekulare Medizin (MDC).
Backbone
  Vector backbone: custom built
  Vector type: Mammalian Expression
Growth in bacteria
  Bacterial resistance: Ampicillin, 100 μg/mL
  Growth temperature: 37°C
  Growth strain: DH5alpha
  Copy number: High Copy
Gene/Insert
  Gene/Insert name: FRB
  Species: M. musculus (mouse)
  Cloning method: Restriction Enzyme; 5′ cloning site unknown (unknown if destroyed); 3′ cloning site unknown (unknown if destroyed)
Terms and licenses: Academic/Nonprofit Terms; Industry Terms: Not Available to Industry
How to cite: pRDAX-210 N-Tag miRFP670[2] L10 FRB EGFP was a gift from Gary Lewin (Addgene plasmid # 129895 ; http://n2t.net/addgene:129895 ; RRID:Addgene_129895)
