[The description below was written by a language model from this plasmid's Addgene catalogue record and pLannotate feature annotations shown in this document.]
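Description:
pRDAX-210 N-Tag miRFP670[2] L10 FRB EGFP is a custom-built mammalian expression plasmid of about 6.8 kb, designed as a vector for protein–protein interaction assays based on bimolecular or trimolecular fluorescence complementation (BiFC/TriFC). It is maintained in E. coli through a high-copy ColE1/pUC-type origin and selected with ampicillin via the β-lactamase gene and its own promoter. No mammalian selection marker is annotated.

The expression unit is driven by the human CMV immediate-early enhancer and promoter, followed by a chimeric β-globin/immunoglobulin intron that promotes efficient processing of the transcript. The first open reading frame begins with a partial near-infrared fluorescent protein, annotated as a fragment of emiRFP670. Going by the plasmid name, this is the second split fragment of miRFP670, placed as an N-terminal tag and joined, presumably through the "L10" linker, to FRB, the FKBP–rapamycin binding domain. The catalogue lists the insert as mouse, whereas the annotation matches it to the human FRAP domain. On its own the fragment should be non-fluorescent. Signal is expected only when a partner protein carrying the complementary fragment is brought close to it, and the reconstituted fluorophore requires biliverdin as a cofactor. FRB is commonly paired with FKBP for rapamycin-induced dimerisation, which suggests a role as a control or inducible interaction partner, although the record does not say so.

Downstream, an EMCV IRES drives EGFP from the same transcript, giving an independent green marker of transfected cells and expression level. A second chimeric intron, a WPRE and the bGH polyadenylation signal follow, with a residual β-globin fragment and rabbit β-globin poly(A) signal further along.
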