Features (pLannotate 1.2.2; 17 found; start..end, strand, type, name):
    155..532     +  enhancer       CMV enhancer: human cytomegalovirus immediate early enhancer
    534..733     +  promoter       CMV promoter: human cytomegalovirus (CMV) immediate early promoter
    872..1004    +  intron         chimeric intron: chimera between introns from human β-globin and immunoglobulin heavy chain genes
   1031..1609    +  CDS            emiRFP670 (fragment): emiRFP670 is a basic (constitutively fluorescent) near ir fluorescent protein published in 2020, derived from Rhodopseudomonas palustris. It has low acid sensitivity. It requires the cofactor biliverdin for fluorescence.
   1646..1921    +  CDS            FRB: FKBP-rapamycin binding domain of human FRAP
   1938..2524    +  misc_feature   IRES2: internal ribosome entry site (IRES) of the encephalomyocarditis virus (EMCV)
   2525..3244    +  CDS            EGFP: the original enhanced GFP (Yang et al., 1996) mammalian codon-optimized
   3290..3422    +  intron         chimeric intron: chimera between introns from human β-globin and immunoglobulin heavy chain genes
   3431..4019    +  misc_feature   WPRE: woodchuck hepatitis virus posttranscriptional regulatory element
   4023..4039    +  misc_feature   MCS (fragment): pUC18/19 multiple cloning site
   4052..4163    +  polyA_signal   bGH poly(A) signal: bovine growth hormone polyadenylation signal
   4259..4277    -  promoter       T3 promoter: promoter for bacteriophage T3 RNA polymerase
   4336..4410    +  CDS            HBB (fragment): HBB_PONPY - Experimental evidence at transcript level: Swiss-Prot protein existence level 2. Involved in oxygen transport from the lung to the various peripheral tissues. From Pongo pygmaeus (Bornean orangutan).
   4481..4536    +  polyA_signal   β-globin poly(A) signal: rabbit β-globin polyadenylation signal (Gil and Proudfoot, 1987)
   4915..5503    -  rep_origin     ori: high-copy-number ColE1/pMB1/pBR322/pUC origin of replication
   5674..6534    -  CDS            AmpR: β-lactamase; bla; confers resistance to ampicillin, carbenicillin, and related antibiotics
   6535..6639    -  promoter       AmpR promoter: bla
>Addgene plasmid #129895 | pRDAX-210 N-Tag miRFP670[2] L10 FRB EGFP | depositor full sequence | sequence record 249273 | Full Sequence
GCCTGCCTCCAGGCCTCAATATTGGCCATTAGCCATATTATTCATTGGTTATATAGCATAAATCAATATT
GGCTATTGGCCATTGCATACGTTGTATCTATATCATAATATGTACATTTATATTGGCTCATGTCCAATAT
GACCGCCATGTTGGCATTGATTATTGACTAGTTATTAATAGTAATCAATTACGGGGTCATTAGTTCATAG
CCCATATATGGAGTTCCGCGTTACATAACTTACGGTAAATGGCCCGCCTGGCTGACCGCCCAACGACCCC
CGCCCATTGACGTCAATAATGACGTATGTTCCCATAGTAACGCCAATAGGGACTTTCCATTGACGTCAAT
GGGTGGAGTATTTACGGTAAACTGCCCACTTGGCAGTACATCAAGTGTATCATATGCCAAGTCCGCCCCC
TATTGACGTCAATGACGGTAAATGGCCCGCCTGGCATTATGCCCAGTACATGACCTTACGGGACTTTCCT
ACTTGGCAGTACATCTACGTATTAGTCATCGCTATTACCATGGTGATGCGGTTTTGGCAGTACACCAATG
GGCGTGGATAGCGGTTTGACTCACGGGGATTTCCAAGTCTCCACCCCATTGACGTCAATGGGAGTTTGTT
TTGGCACCAAAATCAACGGGACTTTCCAAAATGTCGTAATAACCCCGCCCCGTTGACGCAAATGGGCGGT
AGGCGTGTACGGTGGGAGGTCTATATAAGCAGAGCTCGTTTAGTGAACCGTCAGATCACTAGAAGCTTTA
TTGCGGTAGTTTATCACAGTTAAATTGCTAACGCAGTCAGTGCTTCTGACACAACAGTCTCGAACTTAAG
CTGCAGAAGTTGGTCGTGAGGCACTGGGCAGGTAAGTATCAAGGTTACAAGACAGGTTTAAGGAGACCAA
TAGAAACTGGGCTTGTCGAGACAGAGAAGACTCTTGCGTTTCTGATAGGCACCTATTGGTCTTACTGACA
TCCACTTTGCCTTTCTCTCCACAGGTGTCCACTCCCAGGCCACCATGGGCAGAGCGGGACCCAGTATCGA
CCTGTCTGGGACACTCGCACCAGCACTGGAGCGCATAAGAACTGCTGGATCACTGAGGGCCCTCTGTGAC
GACACAGTCTTGCTCTTTCAGCAATGTACGGGCTATGATCGAGTGATGGTGTACCGATTCGACGAACAGG
GTCATGGTCTGGTCTTTTCCGAGTGTCACGTGCCTGGCCTGGAGAGCTACTTTGGCAACCGCTATCCCTC
TTCTACCGTACCCCAGATGGCCAGGCAACTTTACGTCCGGCAACGGGTCAGAGTGCTGGTGGATGTGACC
TACCAGCCTGTGCCACTCGAACCTCGGCTGAGCCCACTCACTGGACGGGATCTGGACATGAGCGGCTGCT
TCCTGAGGTCCATGTCACCTTGCCATCTGCAGTTCTTGAAGGACATGGGCGTTCGAGCCACACTCGCAGT
CTCACTGGTTGTAGGCGGGAAACTGTGGGGTCTTGTGGTGTGTCACCACTACCTTCCCAGGTTCATCCGG
TTCGAGTTGAGAGCCATCTGCAAACGTTTGGCCGAGAGAATAGCCACCCGCATTACTGCTCTGGAATCCG
GGAGCTCTGCCAGCGGTGGCAGCACCTCCGTGGCCATCCTCTGGCATGAGATGTGGCATGAAGGCCTGGA
AGAGGCATCTCGTTTGTACTTTGGGGAAAGGAACGTGAAAGGCATGTTTGAGGTGCTGGAGCCCTTGCAT
GCTATGATGGAACGGGGCCCCCAGACTCTGAAGGAAACATCCTTTAATCAGGCCTATGGTCGAGATTTAA
TGGAGGCCCAAGAGTGGTGCAGGAAGTACATGAAATCAGGGAATGTCAAGGACCTCACCCAAGCCTGGGA
CCTCTATTATCATGTGTTCCGACGAATCTCATAAGAATTCAGATCCGCCCCTCTCCCTCCCCCCCCCCTA
ACGTTACTGGCCGAAGCCGCTTGGAATAAGGCCGGTGTGCGTTTGTCTATATGTTATTTTCCACCATATT
GCCGTCTTTTGGCAATGTGAGGGCCCGGAAACCTGGCCCTGTCTTCTTGACGAGCATTCCTAGGGGTCTT
TCCCCTCTCGCCAAAGGAATGCAAGGTCTGTTGAATGTCGTGAAGGAAGCAGTTCCTCTGGTAGCTTCTT
GAAGACAAACAACGTCTGTAGCGACCCTTTGCAGGCAGCGGAACCCCCCACCTGGCGACAGGTGCCTCTG
CGGCCAAAAGCCACGTGTATAAGATACACCTGCAAAGGCGGCACAACCCCAGTGCCACGTTGTGAGTTGG
ATAGTTGTGGAAAGAGTCAAATGGCTCTCCTCAAGCGTATTCAACAAGGGGCTGAAGGATGCCCAGAAGG
TACCCCATTGTATGGGATCTGATCTGGGGCCTCGGTACACATGCTTTACATGTGTTTAGTCGAGGTTAAA
AAAACGTCTAGGCCCCCCGAACCACGGGGACGTGGTTTTCCTTTGAAAAACACGATGATAATATGGCCAC
AACCATGGTGAGCAAGGGCGAGGAGCTGTTCACCGGGGTGGTGCCCATCCTGGTCGAGCTGGACGGCGAC
GTAAACGGCCACAAGTTCAGCGTGTCCGGCGAGGGCGAGGGCGATGCCACCTACGGCAAGCTGACCCTGA
AGTTCATCTGCACCACCGGCAAGCTGCCCGTGCCCTGGCCCACCCTCGTGACCACCCTGACCTACGGCGT
GCAGTGCTTCAGCCGCTACCCCGACCACATGAAGCAGCACGACTTCTTCAAGTCCGCCATGCCCGAAGGC
TACGTCCAGGAGCGCACCATCTTCTTCAAGGACGACGGCAACTACAAGACCCGCGCCGAGGTGAAGTTCG
AGGGCGACACCCTGGTGAACCGCATCGAGCTGAAGGGCATCGACTTCAAGGAGGACGGCAACATCCTGGG
GCACAAGCTGGAGTACAACTACAACAGCCACAACGTCTATATCATGGCCGACAAGCAGAAGAACGGCATC
AAGGTGAACTTCAAGATCCGCCACAACATCGAGGACGGCAGCGTGCAGCTCGCCGACCACTACCAGCAGA
ACACCCCCATCGGCGACGGCCCCGTGCTGCTGCCCGACAACCACTACCTGAGCACCCAGTCCGCCCTGAG
CAAAGACCCCAACGAGAAGCGCGATCACATGGTCCTGCTGGAGTTCGTGACCGCCGCCGGGATCACTCTC
GGCATGGACGAGCTGTACAAGTAAACCGGTGCTCGAGGTACCGATGAATAGCTAAGGTCGAGGCCGCAGG
TAAGTATCAAGGTTACAAGACAGGTTTAAGGAGACCAATAGAAACTGGGCTTGTCGAGACAGAGAAGACT
CTTGCGTTTCTGATAGGCACCTATTGGTCTTACTGACATCCACTTTGCCTTTCTCTCCACAGGTGTCGAC
AATCAACCTCTGGATTACAAAATTTGTGAAAGATTGACTGGTATTCTTAACTATGTTGCTCCTTTTACGC
TATGTGGATACGCTGCTTTAATGCCTTTGTATCATGCTATTGCTTCCCGTATGGCTTTCATTTTCTCCTC
CTTGTATAAATCCTGGTTGCTGTCTCTTTATGAGGAGTTGTGGCCCGTTGTCAGGCAACGTGGCGTGGTG
TGCACTGTGTTTGCTGACGCAACCCCCACTGGTTGGGGCATTGCCACCACCTGTCAGCTCCTTTCCGGGA
CTTTCGCTTTCCCCCTCCCTATTGCCACGGCGGAACTCATCGCCGCCTGCCTTGCCCGCTGCTGGACAGG
GGCTCGGCTGTTGGGCACTGACAATTCCGTGGTGTTGTCGGGGAAGCTGACGTCCTTTCCATGGCTGCTC
GCCTGTGTTGCCACCTGGATTCTGCGCGGGACGTCCTTCTGCTACGTCCCTTCGGCCCTCAATCCAGCGG
ACCTTCCTTCCCGCGGCCTGCTGCCGGCTCTGCGGCCTCTTCCGCGTCTTCGCCTTCGCCCTCAGACGAG
TCGGATCTCCCTTTGGGCCGCCTCCCCGCCTGGAATTCGAGCTCGGTACGATCAGCCTCGACTGTGCCTT
CTAGTTGCCAGCCATCTGTTGTTTGCCCCTCCCCCGTGCCTTCCTTGACCCTGGAAGGTGCCACTCCCAC
TGTCCTTTCCTAATAAAATGAGGAAATTGCATCGCATTGTCTGAGTAGGTGTCATTCTATTCTGGGGGGT
GGGGTGGGGCAGGACAGCAAGGGGGAGGATTGGGAAGACAATAGCCCAGCTTTTGTTCCCTTTAGTGAGG
GTTAATTGCGCGCTTGGCGTAATCATGGTCATAGCTGTTTCCTGTGTGAAATTGTTATCCGCTAATTCAC
TCCTCAGGTGCAGGCTGCCTATCAGAAGGTGGTGGCTGGTGTGGCCAATGCCCTGGCTCACAAATACCAC
TGAGATCTTTTTCCCTCTGCCAAAAATTATGGGGACATCATGAAGCCCCTTGAGCATCTGACTTCTGGCT
AATAAAGGAAATTTATTTTCATTGCAATAGTGTGTTGGAATTTTTTGTGTCTCTCACTCGGAAGGACATA
TGGGAGGGCAAATCATTTAAAACATCAGAATGAGTATTTGGTTTAGAGTTTGGCAACATATGCCCATATG
CTGGCTGCCATGAACAAAGGTTGGCTATAAAGAGGTCATCAGTATATGAAACAGCCCCCTGCTGTCCATT
CCTTATTCCATAGAAAAGCCTTGACTTGAGGTTAGATTTTTTTTATATTTTGTTTTGTGTTATTTTTTTC
TTTAACATCCCTAAAATTTTCCTTACATGTTTTACTAGCCAGATTTTTCCTCCTCTCCTGACTACTCCCA
GTCATAGCTGTCCCTCTTCTCTTATGGAGATCGGCCGGCCGCCGGCGTCGACGCGCGCGGCCGCGGCGCG
CCGTTGCTGGCGTTTTTCCATAGGCTCCGCCCCCCTGACGAGCATCACAAAAATCGACGCTCAAGTCAGA
GGTGGCGAAACCCGACAGGACTATAAAGATACCAGGCGTTTCCCCCTGGAAGCTCCCTCGTGCGCTCTCC
TGTTCCGACCCTGCCGCTTACCGGATACCTGTCCGCCTTTCTCCCTTCGGGAAGCGTGGCGCTTTCTCAT
AGCTCACGCTGTAGGTATCTCAGTTCGGTGTAGGTCGTTCGCTCCAAGCTGGGCTGTGTGCACGAACCCC
CCGTTCAGCCCGACCGCTGCGCCTTATCCGGTAACTATCGTCTTGAGTCCAACCCGGTAAGACACGACTT
ATCGCCACTGGCAGCAGCCACTGGTAACAGGATTAGCAGAGCGAGGTATGTAGGCGGTGCTACAGAGTTC
TTGAAGTGGTGGCCTAACTACGGCTACACTAGAAGAACAGTATTTGGTATCTGCGCTCTGCTGAAGCCAG
TTACCTTCGGAAAAAGAGTTGGTAGCTCTTGATCCGGCAAACAAACCACCGCTGGTAGCGGTGGTTTTTT
TGTTTGCAAGCAGCAGATTACGCGCAGAAAAAAAGGATCTCAAGAAGATCCTTTGATCTTTTCTACGGGG
TCTGACGCTCAGTGGAACGAAAACTCACGTTAAGGGATTTTGGTCATGAGATTATCAAAAAGGATCTTCA
CCTAGATCCTTTTAAATTAAAAATGAAGTTTTAAATCAATCTAAAGTATATATGAGTAAACTTGGTCTGA
CAGTTACCAATGCTTAATCAGTGAGGCACCTATCTCAGCGATCTGTCTATTTCGTTCATCCATAGTTGCC
TGACTCCCCGTCGTGTAGATAACTACGATACGGGAGGGCTTACCATCTGGCCCCAGTGCTGCAATGATAC
CGCGAGACCCACGCTCACCGGCTCCAGATTTATCAGCAATAAACCAGCCAGCCGGAAGGGCCGAGCGCAG
AAGTGGTCCTGCAACTTTATCCGCCTCCATCCAGTCTATTAATTGTTGCCGGGAAGCTAGAGTAAGTAGT
TCGCCAGTTAATAGTTTGCGCAACGTTGTTGCCATTGCTACAGGCATCGTGGTGTCACGCTCGTCGTTTG
GTATGGCTTCATTCAGCTCCGGTTCCCAACGATCAAGGCGAGTTACATGATCCCCCATGTTGTGCAAAAA
AGCGGTTAGCTCCTTCGGTCCTCCGATCGTTGTCAGAAGTAAGTTGGCCGCAGTGTTATCACTCATGGTT
ATGGCAGCACTGCATAATTCTCTTACTGTCATGCCATCCGTAAGATGCTTTTCTGTGACTGGTGAGTACT
CAACCAAGTCATTCTGAGAATAGTGTATGCGGCGACCGAGTTGCTCTTGCCCGGCGTCAATACGGGATAA
TACCGCGCCACATAGCAGAACTTTAAAAGTGCTCATCATTGGAAAACGTTCTTCGGGGCGAAAACTCTCA
AGGATCTTACCGCTGTTGAGATCCAGTTCGATGTAACCCACTCGTGCACCCAACTGATCTTCAGCATCTT
TTACTTTCACCAGCGTTTCTGGGTGAGCAAAAACAGGAAGGCAAAATGCCGCAAAAAAGGGAATAAGGGC
GACACGGAAATGTTGAATACTCATACTCTTCCTTTTTCAATATTATTGAAGCATTTATCAGGGTTATTGT
CTCATGAGCGGATACATATTTGAATGTATTTAGAAAAATAAACAAATAGGGGTTCCGCGCACATTTCCCC
GAAAAGTGCCACCTGACGTCTAAGAAACCATTATTATCATGACATTAACCTATAAAAATAGGCGTATCAC
GAGGCCCTTTCGTCTACGCGCGCGCCGGCGGCGCGCCGTCGACGGCCGGCCGCGGCCGC
